Addgene plasmid #111887: LentiV_Blast
Purpose: (Empty Backbone) Lentiviral expression of cDNA with blasticidin resistance gene
Depositing lab: Christopher Vakoc. Depositing organization: Cold Spring Harbor Laboratory. Publication: Salt-Inducible Kinase inhibition suppresses acute myeloid leukemia progression in vivo. Tarumoto Y, Lin S, Wang J, Milazzo JP, Xu Y, Lu B, Yang Z, Wei Y, Polyanskaya S, Wunderlich M, Gray NS, Stegmaier K, Vakoc CR. Blood. 2019 Nov 1. pii: 422697. doi: 10.1182/blood.2019001576. PubMed 31697837.
Backbone
  Vector backbone: LentiV_Blast
  Backbone size (bp): 6799
  Vector type: Mammalian Expression, Lentiviral
  Promoter: EFS promoter
  Selectable markers: Blasticidin
  Tag / fusion protein: FLAG (N terminal on backbone)
Growth in bacteria
  Bacterial resistance: Ampicillin, 100 μg/mL
  Growth temperature: 37°C
  Growth strain: NEB Stable
  Copy number: High Copy
Gene/Insert
  Cloning method: Ligation Independent Cloning
Terms and licenses: Academic/Nonprofit Terms; Industry Terms: Not Available to Industry
Depositor comments: Please visit https://www.biorxiv.org/content/10.1101/636969v1 for BioRxiv preprint
How to cite: LentiV_Blast was a gift from Christopher Vakoc (Addgene plasmid # 111887 ; http://n2t.net/addgene:111887 ; RRID:Addgene_111887)
