[The description below was written by a language model from this plasmid's Addgene catalogue record and pLannotate feature annotations shown in this document.]
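Description:
LentiV_Blast is an empty, third-generation-style, self-inactivating HIV-1 lentiviral backbone of 6,799 bp, designed for stable expression of a cDNA in mammalian cells with blasticidin selection. In bacteria it is maintained through a high-copy ColE1/pUC-type origin and an ampicillin resistance gene (β-lactamase). An f1 origin and remnants of a phagemid cloning region (lac promoter/operator, lacZα and lacI fragments, T3 and T7 promoters) lie outside the viral unit and have no apparent role in its lentiviral use.

The viral genome is transcribed in packaging cells from an RSV promoter fused to a truncated 5' LTR, which makes genomic RNA production independent of Tat. It carries the Ψ packaging signal with a partial gag sequence, the Rev response element for nuclear export of the unspliced RNA, and the cPPT/CTS, which aids nuclear import. A ΔU3 3' LTR inactivates the LTR promoter after integration, and an SV40 polyadenylation signal and SV40 origin follow it.

Internal expression is driven by the EFS promoter, annotated as the EF-1α core promoter. It is followed by a short unannotated interval, then the blasticidin S deaminase coding sequence, then WPRE to enhance transcript expression. The catalogue lists an N-terminal FLAG tag on the backbone and ligation-independent cloning for inserting the cDNA. The feature table annotates neither the tag nor the cloning site, nor any element linking an inserted cDNA to the blasticidin marker, so the record does not state how the two are co-expressed. The vector is intended for making lentivirus that delivers FLAG-tagged cDNAs, with transduced cells selected by blasticidin.
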