Features (pLannotate 1.2.2; 25 found; start..end, strand, type, name):
      5..231     +  promoter       RSV promoter: Rous sarcoma virus enhancer/promoter
    232..412     +  LTR            5' LTR (truncated): truncated 5' long terminal repeat (LTR) from HIV-1
    459..584     +  misc_feature   HIV-1 Ψ: packaging signal of human immunodeficiency virus type 1
    568..931     +  CDS            HIV-1 gag (fragment): gag protein from human immunodeficiency virus 1; gag
   1077..1310    +  misc_feature   RRE: The Rev response element (RRE) of HIV-1 allows for Rev-dependent mRNA export from the nucleus to the cytoplasm.
   1687..1713    +  CDS            Rev (fragment): human immunodeficiency virus 1 (HIV-1) Rev protein; rev; enhances nuclear export of unspliced and incompletely spliced viral mRNAs
   1723..1840    +  misc_feature   cPPT/CTS: central polypurine tract and central termination sequence of HIV-1
   1909..2120    +  promoter       EF-1α core promoter: core promoter for human elongation factor EF-1α
   2239..2637    +  CDS            BSD: blasticidin S deaminase; Aspergillus terreus BSD; confers resistance to blasticidin
   2656..3244    +  misc_feature   WPRE: woodchuck hepatitis virus posttranscriptional regulatory element
   3295..3314    +  misc_feature   cPPT/CTS (fragment): central polypurine tract and central termination sequence of HIV-1
   3316..3549    +  LTR            3' LTR (ΔU3): self-inactivating 3' long terminal repeat (LTR) from HIV-1
   3627..3748    +  polyA_signal   SV40 poly(A) signal: SV40 polyadenylation signal
   3788..3923    +  rep_origin     SV40 ori: SV40 origin of replication
   3944..3962    -  promoter       T7 promoter: promoter for bacteriophage T7 RNA polymerase
   3970..4125    +  CDS            lacZα (fragment): LacZα fragment of β-galactosidase; lacZ fragment
   4130..4558    +  rep_origin     f1 ori (sequence partly withheld): f1 bacteriophage origin of replication; arrow indicates direction of (+) strand synthesis
   4611..4715    +  promoter       AmpR promoter: bla
   4716..5576    +  CDS            AmpR: β-lactamase; bla; confers resistance to ampicillin, carbenicillin, and related antibiotics
   5747..6335    +  rep_origin     ori: high-copy-number ColE1/pMB1/pBR322/pUC origin of replication
   6518..6610    +  CDS            lacI (fragment): lac repressor; lacI; The lac repressor binds to the lac operator to inhibit transcription in E. coli. This inhibition can be relieved by adding lactose or isopropyl-β-D-thiogalactopyranoside (IPTG).
   6623..6644    +  protein_bind   CAP binding site: CAP binding activates transcription in the presence of cAMP. E. coli catabolite activator protein
   6659..6689    +  promoter       lac promoter: promoter for the E. coli lac operon
   6697..6713    +  protein_bind   lac operator: The lac repressor binds to the lac operator to inhibit transcription in E. coli. This inhibition can be relieved by adding lactose or isopropyl-β-D-thiogalactopyranoside (IPTG). lac repressor encoded by lacI
   6758..6776    +  promoter       T3 promoter: promoter for bacteriophage T3 RNA polymerase
>Addgene plasmid #111887 | LentiV_Blast | addgene full sequence | sequence record 245282 | Addgene NGS Result
TTAATGTAGTCTTATGCAATACTCTTGTAGTCTTGCAACATGGTAACGATGAGTTAGCAACATGCCTTAC
AAGGAGAGAAAAAGCACCGTGCATGCCGATTGGTGGAAGTAAGGTGGTACGATCGTGCCTTATTAGGAAG
GCAACAGACGGGTCTGACATGGATTGGACGAACCACTGAATTGCCGCATTGCAGAGATATTGTATTTAAG
TGCCTAGCTCGATACATAAACGGGTCTCTCTGGTTAGACCAGATCTGAGCCTGGGAGCTCTCTGGCTAAC
TAGGGAACCCACTGCTTAAGCCTCAATAAAGCTTGCCTTGAGTGCTTCAAGTAGTGTGTGCCCGTCTGTT
GTGTGACTCTGGTAACTAGAGATCCCTCAGACCCTTTTAGTCAGTGTGGAAAATCTCTAGCAGTGGCGCC
CGAACAGGGACTTGAAAGCGAAAGGGAAACCAGAGGAGCTCTCTCGACGCAGGACTCGGCTTGCTGAAGC
GCGCACGGCAAGAGGCGAGGGGCGGCGACTGGTGAGTACGCCAAAAATTTTGACTAGCGGAGGCTAGAAG
GAGAGAGATGGGTGCGAGAGCGTCAGTATTAAGCGGGGGAGAATTAGATCGCGATGGGAAAAAATTCGGT
TAAGGCCAGGGGGAAAGAAAAAATATAAATTAAAACATATAGTATGGGCAAGCAGGGAGCTAGAACGATT
CGCAGTTAATCCTGGCCTGTTAGAAACATCAGAAGGCTGTAGACAAATACTGGGACAGCTACAACCATCC
CTTCAGACAGGATCAGAAGAACTTAGATCATTATATAATACAGTAGCAACCCTCTATTGTGTGCATCAAA
GGATAGAGATAAAAGACACCAAGGAAGCTTTAGACAAGATAGAGGAAGAGCAAAACAAAAGTAAGACCAC
CGCACAGCAAGCGGCCGCTGATCTTCAGACCTGGAGGAGGAGATATGAGGGACAATTGGAGAAGTGAATT
ATATAAATATAAAGTAGTAAAAATTGAACCATTAGGAGTAGCACCCACCAAGGCAAAGAGAAGAGTGGTG
CAGAGAGAAAAAAGAGCAGTGGGAATAGGAGCTTTGTTCCTTGGGTTCTTGGGAGCAGCAGGAAGCACTA
TGGGCGCAGCGTCAATGACGCTGACGGTACAGGCCAGACAATTATTGTCTGGTATAGTGCAGCAGCAGAA
CAATTTGCTGAGGGCTATTGAGGCGCAACAGCATCTGTTGCAACTCACAGTCTGGGGCATCAAGCAGCTC
CAGGCAAGAATCCTGGCTGTGGAAAGATACCTAAAGGATCAACAGCTCCTGGGGATTTGGGGTTGCTCTG
GAAAACTCATTTGCACCACTGCTGTGCCTTGGAATGCTAGTTGGAGTAATAAATCTCTGGAACAGATTTG
GAATCACACGACCTGGATGGAGTGGGACAGAGAAATTAACAATTACACAAGCTTAATACACTCCTTAATT
GAAGAATCGCAAAACCAGCAAGAAAAGAATGAACAAGAATTATTGGAATTAGATAAATGGGCAAGTTTGT
GGAATTGGTTTAACATAACAAATTGGCTGTGGTATATAAAATTATTCATAATGATAGTAGGAGGCTTGGT
AGGTTTAAGAATAGTTTTTGCTGTACTTTCTATAGTGAATAGAGTTAGGCAGGGATATTCACCATTATCG
TTTCAGACCCACCTCCCAACCCCGAGGGGACCCAGACCACAATTTTAAAAGAAAAGGGGGGATTGGGGGG
TACAGTGCAGGGGAAAGAATAGTAGACATAATAGCAACAGACATACAAACTAAAGAATTACAAAAACAAA
TTACAAAAATTCAAAATTTTCGGGTTTATTACAGGGACAGCAGAGATCCACTTTGGCGCCGGCTCGAGTG
GCTCCGGTGCCCGTCAGTGGGCAGAGCGCACATCGCCCACAGTCCCCGAGAAGTTGGGGGGAGGGGTCGG
CAATTGAACCGGTGCCTAGAGAAGGTGGCGCGGGGTAAACTGGGAAAGTGATGTCGTGTACTGGCTCCGC
CTTTTTCCCGAGGGTGGGGGAGAACCGTATATAAGTGCAGTAGTCGCCGTGAACGTTCTTTTTCGCAACG
GGTTTGCCGCCAGAACACAGGTGTCGTGACGCGGGATCCGCCACCATGGATTACAAAGACGATGACGATA
AGGGCAGCGGCGCCACCAACTTCAGCCTGCTGAAGCAGGCCGGCGACGTGGAGGAGAACCCCGGCCCCAT
GGCCAAGCCTTTGTCTCAAGAAGAATCCACCCTCATTGAAAGAGCAACGGCTACAATCAACAGCATCCCC
ATCTCTGAAGACTACAGCGTCGCCAGCGCAGCTCTCTCTAGCGACGGCCGCATCTTCACTGGTGTCAATG
TATATCATTTTACTGGGGGACCTTGTGCAGAACTCGTGGTGCTGGGCACTGCTGCTGCTGCGGCAGCTGG
CAACCTGACTTGTATCGTCGCGATCGGAAATGAGAACAGGGGCATCTTGAGCCCCTGCGGACGGTGCCGA
CAGGTGCTTCTCGATCTGCATCCTGGGATCAAAGCCATAGTGAAGGACAGTGATGGACAGCCGACGGCAG
TTGGGATTCGTGAATTGCTGCCCTCTGGTTATGTGTGGGAGGGCTAATGAACGCGTTAAGTCGACAATCA
ACCTCTGGATTACAAAATTTGTGAAAGATTGACTGGTATTCTTAACTATGTTGCTCCTTTTACGCTATGT
GGATACGCTGCTTTAATGCCTTTGTATCATGCTATTGCTTCCCGTATGGCTTTCATTTTCTCCTCCTTGT
ATAAATCCTGGTTGCTGTCTCTTTATGAGGAGTTGTGGCCCGTTGTCAGGCAACGTGGCGTGGTGTGCAC
TGTGTTTGCTGACGCAACCCCCACTGGTTGGGGCATTGCCACCACCTGTCAGCTCCTTTCCGGGACTTTC
GCTTTCCCCCTCCCTATTGCCACGGCGGAACTCATCGCCGCCTGCCTTGCCCGCTGCTGGACAGGGGCTC
GGCTGTTGGGCACTGACAATTCCGTGGTGTTGTCGGGGAAATCATCGTCCTTTCCTTGGCTGCTCGCCTG
TGTTGCCACCTGGATTCTGCGCGGGACGTCCTTCTGCTACGTCCCTTCGGCCCTCAATCCAGCGGACCTT
CCTTCCCGCGGCCTGCTGCCGGCTCTGCGGCCTCTTCCGCGTCTTCGCCTTCGCCCTCAGACGAGTCGGA
TCTCCCTTTGGGCCGCCTCCCCGCGTCGACTTTAAGACCAATGACTTACAAGGCAGCTGTAGATCTTAGC
CACTTTTTAAAAGAAAAGGGGGGACTGGAAGGGCTAATTCACTCCCAACGAAGACAAGATCTGCTTTTTG
CTTGTACTGGGTCTCTCTGGTTAGACCAGATCTGAGCCTGGGAGCTCTCTGGCTAACTAGGGAACCCACT
GCTTAAGCCTCAATAAAGCTTGCCTTGAGTGCTTCAAGTAGTGTGTGCCCGTCTGTTGTGTGACTCTGGT
AACTAGAGATCCCTCAGACCCTTTTAGTCAGTGTGGAAAATCTCTAGCAGTACGTATAGTAGTTCATGTC
ATCTTATTATTCAGTATTTATAACTTGCAAAGAAATGAATATCAGAGAGTGAGAGGAACTTGTTTATTGC
AGCTTATAATGGTTACAAATAAAGCAATAGCATCACAAATTTCACAAATAAAGCATTTTTTTCACTGCAT
TCTAGTTGTGGTTTGTCCAAACTCATCAATGTATCTTATCATGTCTGGCTCTAGCTATCCCGCCCCTAAC
TCCGCCCATCCCGCCCCTAACTCCGCCCAGTTCCGCCCATTCTCCGCCCCATGGCTGACTAATTTTTTTT
ATTTATGCAGAGGCCGAGGCCGCCTCGGCCTCTGAGCTATTCCAGAAGTAGTGAGGAGGCTTTTTTGGAG
GCCTAGGGACGTACCCAATTCGCCCTATAGTGAGTCGTATTACGCGCGCTCACTGGCCGTCGTTTTACAA
CGTCGTGACTGGGAAAACCCTGGCGTTACCCAACTTAATCGCCTTGCAGCACATCCCCCTTTCGCCAGCT
GGCGTAATAGCGAAGAGGCCCGCACCGATCGCCCTTCCCAACAGTTGCGCAGCCTGAATGGCGAATGGG
[124 nt withheld, positions 4130-4253]
C
[91 nt withheld, positions 4255-4345]
A
[49 nt withheld, positions 4347-4395]
CCTTTGACGTTGGAGTCCACGTTCTTT
[37 nt withheld, positions 4423-4459]
ACCCTATCTCGGTCTATTCTTTTGATTTATAAGGGATTTTGCCGATTTCGGCCTATTGGTTAAAAAATGA
GCTGATTTAACAAAAATTTAACGCGAATTTTAACAAAATATTAACGCTTACAATTTAGGTGGCACTTTTC
GGGGAAATGTGCGCGGAACCCCTATTTGTTTATTTTTCTAAATACATTCAAATATGTATCCGCTCATGAG
ACAATAACCCTGATAAATGCTTCAATAATATTGAAAAAGGAAGAGTATGAGTATTCAACATTTCCGTGTC
GCCCTTATTCCCTTTTTTGCGGCATTTTGCCTTCCTGTTTTTGCTCACCCAGAAACGCTGGTGAAAGTAA
AAGATGCTGAAGATCAGTTGGGTGCACGAGTGGGTTACATCGAACTGGATCTCAACAGCGGTAAGATCCT
TGAGAGTTTTCGCCCCGAAGAACGTTTTCCAATGATGAGCACTTTTAAAGTTCTGCTATGTGGCGCGGTA
TTATCCCGTATTGACGCCGGGCAAGAGCAACTCGGTCGCCGCATACACTATTCTCAGAATGACTTGGTTG
AGTACTCACCAGTCACAGAAAAGCATCTTACGGATGGCATGACAGTAAGAGAATTATGCAGTGCTGCCAT
AACCATGAGTGATAACACTGCGGCCAACTTACTTCTGACAACGATCGGAGGACCGAAGGAGCTAACCGCT
TTTTTGCACAACATGGGGGATCATGTAACTCGCCTTGATCGTTGGGAACCGGAGCTGAATGAAGCCATAC
CAAACGACGAGCGTGACACCACGATGCCTGTAGCAATGGCAACAACGTTGCGCAAACTATTAACTGGCGA
ACTACTTACTCTAGCTTCCCGGCAACAATTAATAGACTGGATGGAGGCGGATAAAGTTGCAGGACCACTT
CTGCGCTCGGCCCTTCCGGCTGGCTGGTTTATTGCTGATAAATCTGGAGCCGGTGAGCGTGGGTCTCGCG
GTATCATTGCAGCACTGGGGCCAGATGGTAAGCCCTCCCGTATCGTAGTTATCTACACGACGGGGAGTCA
GGCAACTATGGATGAACGAAATAGACAGATCGCTGAGATAGGTGCCTCACTGATTAAGCATTGGTAACTG
TCAGACCAAGTTTACTCATATATACTTTAGATTGATTTAAAACTTCATTTTTAATTTAAAAGGATCTAGG
TGAAGATCCTTTTTGATAATCTCATGACCAAAATCCCTTAACGTGAGTTTTCGTTCCACTGAGCGTCAGA
CCCCGTAGAAAAGATCAAAGGATCTTCTTGAGATCCTTTTTTTCTGCGCGTAATCTGCTGCTTGCAAACA
AAAAAACCACCGCTACCAGCGGTGGTTTGTTTGCCGGATCAAGAGCTACCAACTCTTTTTCCGAAGGTAA
CTGGCTTCAGCAGAGCGCAGATACCAAATACTGTTCTTCTAGTGTAGCCGTAGTTAGGCCACCACTTCAA
GAACTCTGTAGCACCGCCTACATACCTCGCTCTGCTAATCCTGTTACCAGTGGCTGCTGCCAGTGGCGAT
AAGTCGTGTCTTACCGGGTTGGACTCAAGACGATAGTTACCGGATAAGGCGCAGCGGTCGGGCTGAACGG
GGGGTTCGTGCACACAGCCCAGCTTGGAGCGAACGACCTACACCGAACTGAGATACCTACAGCGTGAGCT
ATGAGAAAGCGCCACGCTTCCCGAAGGGAGAAAGGCGGACAGGTATCCGGTAAGCGGCAGGGTCGGAACA
GGAGAGCGCACGAGGGAGCTTCCAGGGGGAAACGCCTGGTATCTTTATAGTCCTGTCGGGTTTCGCCACC
TCTGACTTGAGCGTCGATTTTTGTGATGCTCGTCAGGGGGGCGGAGCCTATGGAAAAACGCCAGCAACGC
GGCCTTTTTACGGTTCCTGGCCTTTTGCTGGCCTTTTGCTCACATGTTCTTTCCTGCGTTATCCCCTGAT
TCTGTGGATAACCGTATTACCGCCTTTGAGTGAGCTGATACCGCTCGCCGCAGCCGAACGACCGAGCGCA
GCGAGTCAGTGAGCGAGGAAGCGGAAGAGCGCCCAATACGCAAACCGCCTCTCCCCGCGCGTTGGCCGAT
TCATTAATGCAGCTGGCACGACAGGTTTCCCGACTGGAAAGCGGGCAGTGAGCGCAACGCAATTAATGTG
AGTTAGCTCACTCATTAGGCACCCCAGGCTTTACACTTTATGCTTCCGGCTCGTATGTTGTGTGGAATTG
TGAGCGGATAACAATTTCACACAGGAAACAGCTATGACCATGATTACGCCAAGCGCGCAATTAACCCTCA
CTAAAGGGAACAAAAGCTGGAGCTGCAAGC
